>Addgene plasmid #214597 | AiP1969 - pAAV-AiE2563m-minBG-SYFP2-WPRE-BGHpA | addgene full sequence | sequence record 432594 | Addgene NGS Result
CGCCCGGGCGTCGGGCGACCTTTGGTCGCCCGGCCTCAGTGAGCGAGCGAGCGCGCAGAGAGGGAGTGGC
CAACTCCATCACTAGGGGTTCCTGCGGCCGCATTATGACACACTCAAATCTGGTTCGGTCCATTTGGCTG
GTACTAACTACTTCAATGTGTCCCTGAAGAAAATTACTTCACAGAAGCATAAGAGCGAAGCCTAACTTTG
TGGCCAGGAAGGAGCTAGAAGAATCTAGCTATGTCTTGATGAAAACCAGGCACAAGGCCAACTCCTTTTA
TATTTGGTTTTCATGAGAATCTGTCTGTGGGGGAGCTCTGAGTGTTTTTAGTGCAATAACAAGCTTGTGT
TCTCTGAGCCAATTAGTATGTAATTAGGTGTTGGCTAATGAGGAGGAGGGACGAGATGGAGCTGGCAGAG
GGAACTCGTGTGGGTGTGACTCTTGTGTACGCAGGTGGTGAAACGGCGCATGTTGAGAGCTAAATTGAAT
TTCTAAAACCCCATAATTTGTTACACTCTATTAGTAAGTGCTGGAGTAGACTTCCAGCATCCTTTCTCCT
TCTCTGCCGGAGCTCGGGCTGGGCATAAAAGTCAGGGCAGAGCCATCTATTGCTTACATTTGCTTCTGGG
ATCCAGATCTTTCGAAGCTAGCGCTACCGGTCGCCACCATGGTGAGCAAGGGCGAGGAGCTGTTCACCGG
GGTGGTGCCCATCCTGGTCGAGCTGGACGGCGACGTAAACGGCCACAAGTTCAGCGTGTCCGGCGAGGGC
GAGGGCGATGCCACCTACGGCAAGCTGACCCTGAAGCTGATCTGCACCACCGGCAAGCTGCCCGTGCCCT
GGCCCACCCTCGTGACCACCCTGGGCTACGGCGTGCAGTGCTTCGCCCGCTACCCCGACCACATGAAGCA
GCACGACTTCTTCAAGTCCGCCATGCCCGAAGGCTACGTCCAGGAGCGCACCATCTTCTTCAAGGACGAC
GGCAACTACAAGACCCGCGCCGAGGTGAAGTTCGAGGGCGACACCCTGGTGAACCGCATCGAGCTGAAGG
GCATCGACTTCAAGGAGGACGGCAACATCCTGGGGCACAAGCTGGAGTACAACTACAACAGCCACAACGT
CTATATCACCGCCGACAAGCAGAAGAACGGCATCAAGGCCAACTTCAAGATCCGCCACAACATCGAGGAC
GGCGGCGTGCAGCTCGCCGACCACTACCAGCAGAACACCCCCATCGGCGACGGCCCCGTGCTGCTGCCCG
ACAACCACTACCTGAGCTACCAGTCCAAGCTGAGCAAAGACCCCAACGAGAAGCGCGATCACATGGTCCT
GCTGGAGTTCGTGACCGCCGCCGGGATCACTCTCGGCATGGACGAGCTGTACAAGTAAGTCGACGGCGCG
CCGCGGCCGCGAATTCGATATCATAATCAACCTCTGGATTACAAAATTTGTGAAAGATTGACTGGTATTC
TTAACTATGTTGCTCCTTTTACGCTATGTGGATACGCTGCTTTAATGCCTTTGTATCATGCTATTGCTTC
CCGTATGGCTTTCATTTTCTCCTCCTTGTATAAATCCTGGTTAGTTCTTGCCACGGCGGAACTCATCGCC
GCCTGCCTTGCCCGCTGCTGGACAGGGGCTCGGCTGTTGGGCACTGACAATTCCGTGGCTCGAGAGATCT
TCGACTGTGCCTTCTAGTTGCCAGCCATCTGTTGTTTGCCCCTCCCCCGTGCCTTCCTTGACCCTGGAAG
GTGCCACTCCCACTGTCCTTTCCTAATAAAATGAGGAAATTGCATCGCATTGTCTGAGTAGGTGTCATTC
TATTCTGGGGGGTGGGGTGGGGCAGGACAGCAAGGGGGAGGATTGGGAAGACAATAGCAGGCATGAGATC
TCACGTGCGGACCGAGCGGCCGCAGGAACCCCTAGTGATGGAGTTGGCCACTCCCTCTCTGCGCGCTCGC
TCGCTCACTGAGGCCGGGCGACCAAAGGTCGCCCGACGCCCGGGCTTTGCCCGGGCGGCCTCAGTGAGCG
AGCGAGCGCGCAGCTGCCTGCAGGGGCGCCTGATGCGGTATTTTCTCCTTACGCATCTGTGCGGTATTTC
ACACCGCATA
[95 nt withheld, positions 2111-2205]
T
[46 nt withheld, positions 2207-2252]
C
[141 nt withheld, positions 2254-2394]
CCTTTGACGTTGGAGTCCACGTTCTTT
[37 nt withheld, positions 2422-2458]
ACTCTATCTCGGGCTATTCTTTTGATTTATAAGGGATTTTGCCGATTTCGGTCTATTGGTTAAAAAATGA
GCTGATTTAACAAAAATTTAACGCGAATTTTAACAAAATATTAACGTTTACAATTTTATGGTGCACTCTC
AGTACAATCTGCTCTGATGCCGCATAGTTAAGCCAGCCCCGACACCCGCCAACACCCGCTGACGCGCCCT
GACGGGCTTGTCTGCTCCCGGCATCCGCTTACAGACAAGCTGTGACCGTCTCCGGGAGCTGCATGTGTCA
GAGGTTTTCACCGTCATCACCGAAACGCGCGAGACGAAAGGGCCTCGTGATACGCCTATTTTTATAGGTT
AATGTCATGATAATAATGGTTTCTTAGACGTCAGGTGGCACTTTTCGGGGAAATGTGCGCGGAACCCCTA
TTTGTTTATTTTTCTAAATACATTCAAATATGTATCCGCTCATGAGACAATAACCCTGATAAATGCTTCA
ATAATATTGAAAAAGGAAGAGTATGAGTATTCAACATTTCCGTGTCGCCCTTATTCCCTTTTTTGCGGCA
TTTTGCCTTCCTGTTTTTGCTCACCCAGAAACGCTGGTGAAAGTAAAAGATGCTGAAGATCAGTTGGGTG
CACGAGTGGGTTACATCGAACTGGATCTCAACAGCGGTAAGATCCTTGAGAGTTTTCGCCCCGAAGAACG
TTTTCCAATGATGAGCACTTTTAAAGTTCTGCTATGTGGCGCGGTATTATCCCGTATTGACGCCGGGCAA
GAGCAACTCGGTCGCCGCATACACTATTCTCAGAATGACTTGGTTGAGTACTCACCAGTCACAGAAAAGC
ATCTTACGGATGGCATGACAGTAAGAGAATTATGCAGTGCTGCCATAACCATGAGTGATAACACTGCGGC
CAACTTACTTCTGACAACGATCGGAGGACCGAAGGAGCTAACCGCTTTTTTGCACAACATGGGGGATCAT
GTAACTCGCCTTGATCGTTGGGAACCGGAGCTGAATGAAGCCATACCAAACGACGAGCGTGACACCACGA
TGCCTGTAGCAATGGCAACAACGTTGCGCAAACTATTAACTGGCGAACTACTTACTCTAGCTTCCCGGCA
ACAATTAATAGACTGGATGGAGGCGGATAAAGTTGCAGGACCACTTCTGCGCTCGGCCCTTCCGGCTGGC
TGGTTTATTGCTGATAAATCTGGAGCCGGTGAGCGTGGGTCTCGCGGTATCATTGCAGCACTGGGGCCAG
ATGGTAAGCCCTCCCGTATCGTAGTTATCTACACGACGGGGAGTCAGGCAACTATGGATGAACGAAATAG
ACAGATCGCTGAGATAGGTGCCTCACTGATTAAGCATTGGTAACTGTCAGACCAAGTTTACTCATATATA
CTTTAGATTGATTTAAAACTTCATTTTTAATTTAAAAGGATCTAGGTGAAGATCCTTTTTGATAATCTCA
TGACCAAAATCCCTTAACGTGAGTTTTCGTTCCACTGAGCGTCAGACCCCGTAGAAAAGATCAAAGGATC
TTCTTGAGATCCTTTTTTTCTGCGCGTAATCTGCTGCTTGCAAACAAAAAAACCACCGCTACCAGCGGTG
GTTTGTTTGCCGGATCAAGAGCTACCAACTCTTTTTCCGAAGGTAACTGGCTTCAGCAGAGCGCAGATAC
CAAATACTGTTCTTCTAGTGTAGCCGTAGTTAGGCCACCACTTCAAGAACTCTGTAGCACCGCCTACATA
CCTCGCTCTGCTAATCCTGTTACCAGTGGCTGCTGCCAGTGGCGATAAGTCGTGTCTTACCGGGTTGGAC
TCAAGACGATAGTTACCGGATAAGGCGCAGCGGTCGGGCTGAACGGGGGGTTCGTGCACACAGCCCAGCT
TGGAGCGAACGACCTACACCGAACTGAGATACCTACAGCGTGAGCTATGAGAAAGCGCCACGCTTCCCGA
AGGGAGAAAGGCGGACAGGTATCCGGTAAGCGGCAGGGTCGGAACAGGAGAGCGCACGAGGGAGCTTCCA
GGGGGAAACGCCTGGTATCTTTATAGTCCTGTCGGGTTTCGCCACCTCTGACTTGAGCGTCGATTTTTGT
GATGCTCGTCAGGGGGGCGGAGCCTATGGAAAAACGCCAGCAACGCGGCCTTTTTACGGTTCCTGGCCTT
TTGCTGGCCTTTTGCTCACATGTCCTGCAGGCAGCTGCGCGCTCGCTCGCTCACTGAGGC
Features (pLannotate 1.2.2; 14 found; start..end, strand, type, name):
      2..93      -  repeat_region  AAV2 ITR (fragment): inverted terminal repeat of adeno-associated virus serotype 2 inverted
    669..1385    +  CDS            SYFP2: SYFP2 is a basic (constitutively fluorescent) yellow fluorescent protein published in 2006, derived from Aequorea victoria. It is reported to be a very rapidly-maturing monomer with moderate acid sensitivity.
   1425..1582    +  misc_feature   WPRE (fragment): woodchuck hepatitis virus posttranscriptional regulatory element
   1588..1668    +  misc_feature   WPRE (fragment): woodchuck hepatitis virus posttranscriptional regulatory element
   1685..1796    +  polyA_signal   bGH poly(A) signal: bovine growth hormone polyadenylation signal
   1914..2054    +  repeat_region  AAV2 ITR: inverted terminal repeat of adeno-associated virus serotype 2 inverted
   2059..2110    -  misc_feature   bom (fragment): basis of mobility region from pBR322
   2129..2584    +  rep_origin     f1 ori (sequence partly withheld): f1 bacteriophage origin of replication; arrow indicates direction of (+) strand synthesis
   2585..2634    -  misc_feature   bom (fragment): basis of mobility region from pBR322
   2736..2771    -  CDS            rop (fragment): Rop protein, which maintains plasmids at low copy number; rop
   2866..2970    +  promoter       AmpR promoter: bla
   2971..3831    +  CDS            AmpR: β-lactamase; bla; confers resistance to ampicillin, carbenicillin, and related antibiotics
   4002..4590    +  rep_origin     ori: high-copy-number ColE1/pMB1/pBR322/pUC origin of replication
   4652..4688    -  repeat_region  AAV2 ITR (fragment): inverted terminal repeat of adeno-associated virus serotype 2 inverted
