[The description below was written by a language model from this plasmid's Addgene catalogue record and pLannotate feature annotations shown in this document.]
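Description:
AiP1969 - pAAV-AiE2563m-minBG-SYFP2-WPRE-BGHpA is an AAV transfer plasmid built on a pAAV2 backbone, about 4.7 kb in the sequenced record, designed to package an enhancer-driven fluorescent reporter into recombinant adeno-associated virus for delivery to the brain. It is maintained in bacteria through a high-copy ColE1/pUC-type origin and an ampicillin resistance gene (β-lactamase with its own promoter). The backbone also carries an f1 phage origin and small remnants of pBR322 bom and rop sequences. AAV2 inverted terminal repeats flank the expression cassette and supply the signals for genome replication and encapsidation. One ITR is annotated in two fragments only because it spans the numbering junction of the circular sequence.

Between the ITRs, the candidate enhancer AiE2563m sits upstream of minBG, a minimal promoter that has little activity of its own, so that expression depends largely on the enhancer. Neither element is annotated in the feature table, but the unannotated stretch between the left ITR and the reporter coding sequence is where they would lie. The record does not state which cell populations the enhancer targets. The reporter is SYFP2, a rapidly maturing monomeric yellow fluorescent protein derived from Aequorea victoria. It is followed by a WPRE, detected as two short fragments and so apparently a shortened version, which enhances transcript stability and expression. A bovine growth hormone polyadenylation signal ends the cassette. The insert was assembled by Gibson cloning into an SgrAI site that was destroyed in the process. The plasmid belongs to a collection of enhancer AAVs developed for genetic access to cortical cell types. In this collection, SYFP2 fluorescence is used to label and assess the specific brain cell populations in which the enhancer is active.
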