Addgene plasmid #214597: AiP1969 - pAAV-AiE2563m-minBG-SYFP2-WPRE-BGHpA
Purpose: AiE2563m is an enhancer sequence, designed to drive AAV-mediated transgene expression in specific populations of brain cells
Depositing lab: Allen Institute for Brain Science & Bosiljka Tasic. Depositing organization: Allen Institute. Publication: A suite of enhancer AAVs and transgenic mouse lines for genetic access to cortical cell types. Ben-Simon Y, Hooper M, Narayan S, Daigle TL, Dwivedi D, Way SW, Oster A, Stafford DA, Mich JK, Taormina MJ, Martinez RA, Opitz-Araya X, Roth JR, Alexander JR, Allen S, Amster A, Arbuckle J, Ayala A, Baker PM, Bakken TE, Barcelli T, Barta S, Bendrick J, Bertagnolli D, Bielstein C, Bishwakarma P, Bowlus J, Boyer G, Brouner K, Casian B, Casper T, Chakka AB, Chakrabarty R, Chance RK, Chavan S, Clark M, Colbert K, Collman F, Daniel S, Departee M, DiValentin P, Donadio N, Dotson N, Egdorf T, Fliss T, Gabitto M, Garcia J, Gary A, Gasperini M, Gloe J, Goldy J, Gore BB, Graybuck L, Greisman N, Haeseleer F, Halterman C, Haradon Z, Hastings SD, Helback O, Ho W, Hockemeyer D, Huang C, Huff S, Hunker A, Johansen N, Jones D, Juneau Z, Kalmbach B, Kannan M, Khem S, Kussick E, Kutsal R, Larsen R, Lee C, Lee AY, Leibly M, Lenz GH, Li S, Liang E, Lusk N, Madigan Z, Malloy J, Malone J, McCue R, Melchor J, Mollenkopf T, Moosman S, Morin E, Newman D, Ng L, Ngo K, Omstead V, Otto S, Oyama A, Pena N, Pham T, Phillips E, Pom CA, Potekhina L, Ransford S, Ray PL, Rette D, Reynoldson C, Rimorin C, Rocha D, Ruiz A, Sanchez REA, Sawyer L, Sedeno-Cortes A, Sevigny JP, Shapovalova N, Shepard N, Shulga L, Sigler AR, Siverts L, Soliman S, Somasundaram S, Staats B, Stewart K, Szelenyi E, Tieu M, Trader C, Tran A, van Velthoven CTJ, Walker M, Wang Y, Weed N, Wirthlin M, Wood T, Wynalda B, Yao Z, Zhou T, Ariza J, Dee N, Reding M, Ronellenfitch K, Mufti S, Sunkin SM, Smith KA, Esposito L, Waters J, Thyagarajan B, Yao S, Lein ES, Zeng H, Levi BP, Ngai J, Ting JT, Tasic B. Cell. 2025 May 16:S0092-8674(25)00513-6. doi: 10.1016/j.cell.2025.05.002. PubMed 40403729.
Backbone
  Vector backbone: pAAV2
  Vector type: AAV
Growth in bacteria
  Bacterial resistance: Ampicillin, 100 μg/mL
  Growth temperature: 37°C
  Growth strain: NEB Stable
  Copy number: High Copy
Gene/Insert
  Gene/Insert name: SYFP2
  Species: Synthetic
  Promoter: minBG
  Cloning method: Gibson Cloning
Terms and licenses: Academic/Nonprofit Terms; Industry Terms: Not Available to Industry
Depositor comments: 5' Cloning Site: SgrAI (destroyed), 3' Cloning Site: SgrAI (destroyed). Please visit https://doi.org/10.1101/2024.06.10.597244 for bioRxiv preprint.
How to cite: AiP1969 - pAAV-AiE2563m-minBG-SYFP2-WPRE-BGHpA was a gift from Allen Institute for Brain Science & Bosiljka Tasic (Addgene plasmid # 214597 ; http://n2t.net/addgene:214597 ; RRID:Addgene_214597)
